Addgene plasmid #18335: T4 Lysozyme S44Y WT*
Depositing lab: Brian Matthews. Depositing organization: University of Oregon.
Backbone
  Vector backbone: pHS1403
  Backbone size w/o insert (bp): 5000
  Vector type: Bacterial Expression
Growth in bacteria
  Bacterial resistance: Ampicillin, 100 μg/mL
  Growth temperature: 37°C
  Growth strain: DH5alpha
  Copy number: High Copy
Gene/Insert
  Gene/Insert name: T4 Lysozyme (alt name: AS44Y)
  Species: Bacteriophage T4
  Insert size (bp): 600
  Mutation: S44Y WT*
  GenBank ID: NP_049736
  Entrez Gene: e (a.k.a. T4p123)
  Cloning method: Restriction Enzyme; 5′ cloning site BamHI (not destroyed); 3′ cloning site HindIII (not destroyed)
  Sequencing primers: 5′ na; 3′ GGCGTATCACGAGGCCC
Terms and licenses: Academic/Nonprofit Terms; Industry Terms: Not Available to Industry
Depositor comments: The BamHI site is 27 bp from the ATG and the HindIII site is 115 bp from the stop.
How to cite: T4 Lysozyme S44Y WT* was a gift from Brian Matthews (Addgene plasmid # 18335 ; http://n2t.net/addgene:18335 ; RRID:Addgene_18335)
