[The description below was written by a language model from this plasmid's Addgene catalogue record.]
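Description:
T4 Lysozyme S44Y WT* is a bacterial expression plasmid built on the pHS1403 backbone (about 5 kb without insert) that carries a mutant form of the bacteriophage T4 lysozyme gene (gene e). It is maintained in E. coli as a high-copy plasmid under ampicillin selection. The record does not include a feature table and does not name the promoter, origin of replication or any other regulatory elements of pHS1403, so how expression is driven or induced cannot be stated from the information given.

The insert is roughly 600 bp and was cloned as a BamHI–HindIII fragment, with both sites preserved. According to the depositor's notes, the BamHI site lies 27 bp from the start codon and the HindIII site 115 bp from the stop codon, so the fragment includes short flanking sequence on either side of the coding region and can be excised or transferred with these two enzymes. No epitope or purification tags are recorded. The encoded protein carries the substitution S44Y, replacing serine 44 with tyrosine, in the background designated "WT*". The record does not define that term, although in the T4 lysozyme literature it conventionally refers to the cysteine-free pseudo-wild-type protein used as a reference background for point mutants.

The record does not state a purpose, but a single-site variant of this kind in an expression vector is suited to producing recombinant mutant lysozyme in bacteria for comparison with the parent protein, for example in studies of how individual substitutions affect protein stability, folding and structure.
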