>Addgene plasmid #18335 | T4 Lysozyme S44Y WT* | addgene partial sequence | sequence record 24123 | 18335 sequence with 3primeUP
GGCTANGGAAAAAGCCCGCTCATTAGGCGGGCTCAGAATCTGCTCATGTTTTGACAGCTTATCATCGATA
AGCTTCGGCAATAAATTCTTGATATGTTTTCATATGTTTCCTTTAAATATTTTAATTAGTAATTGTCTAT
TCAAGTAATTGTGAATATACTATCACAATTCCAAGAGAAAGTAAACAGCTTTATAGATTTTTATACGCGT
CCCAAGTGCCAGTTCTAAACGTTGTAATGACTCGTTTTGCGCGATTAGGTGTTTGATTATACCATCTACT
TTTAGCTAAGTTAACTGCTGCTTCATCCCAGCGTTTTTGTTGAAGCATACGTAAAGAGTTAGTAAATCCT
GCCACACCGGTTTCTCCCATTTGGAAAACCATATTAATCAATGCAGCGCGACGAACCGCATCAAGAGAAT
CATAAACCGGTTTTAATTTAGCATTTCTCAGAATTCCGCGAACAGCAGCATCAACATCCTGATTAAAGAG
TTTTTCAGCCTCATCTTTTGTAATTACACCATTAGTATTACGCCCAATAGCTTTATCTAATTCGTATTTA
GCAGCATTAAGTGATGGACTTTTTGTAAGCAAATGACCGATGCCAATAGNGTAATAGCCTTCTGTGTCTT
TATAGATTTTAAGTCTAAGACCTTCATCTATACGTAACATTTCAAATATATTCATAATACCTCCTAAGCA
TCGATGGATCCGGTTTCCNGNGNGAAATTGTTATCCGCTCNCAATTCCNCNCATTANACGAGCCGANGAT
TAATTGTCAACNGGGGGNGGGGGAGNAAGCGGANCCNGTNNCCNGNGGAAAATTG
